>Addgene plasmid #91218 | pTC441 | addgene full sequence | sequence record 182760 | Addgene NGS Result
CACCCATGACCAAAATCCCTTAACGTGAGTTACGCGTCGTTCCACTGAGCGTCAGACCCCGTAGAAAAGA
TCAAAGGATCTTCTTGAGATCCTTTTTTTCTGCGCGTAATCTGCTGCTTGCAAACAAAAAAACCACCGCT
ACCAGCGGTGGTTTGTTTGCCGGATCAAGAGCTACCAACTCTTTTTCCGAAGGTAACTGGCTTCAGCAGA
GCGCAGATACCAAATACTGTTCTTCTAGTGTAGCCGTAGTTAGGCCACCACTTCAAGAACTCTGTAGCAC
CGCCTACATACCTCGCTCTGCTAATCCTGTTACCAGTGGCTGCTGCCAGTGGCGATAAGTCGTGTCTTAC
CGGGTTGGACTCAAGACGATAGTTACCGGATAAGGCGCAGCGGTCGGGCTGAACGGGGGGTTCGTGCACA
CAGCCCAGCTTGGAGCGAACGACCTACACCGAACTGAGATACCTACAGCGTGAGCTATGAGAAAGCGCCA
CGCTTCCCGAAGGGAGAAAGGCGGACAGGTATCCGGTAAGCGGCAGGGTCGGAACAGGAGAGCGCACGAG
GGAGCTTCCAGGGGGAAACGCCTGGTATCTTTATAGTCCTGTCGGGTTTCGCCACCTCTGACTTGAGCGT
CGATTTTTGTGATGCTCGTCAGGGGGGCGGAGCCTATGGAAAAACGCCAGCAACGCGGCCTTTTTACGGT
TCCTGGCCTTTTGCTGGCCTTTTGCTCACATGTTCTTTCCTGCGTTATCCCCTGATTCTGTGGATAACCG
TATTACCGCCTTTGAGTGAGCTGATACCGCTCGCCGCAGCCGAACGACCGAGCGCAGCGAGTCAGTGAGC
GAGGAAGCGGGAGAGCGCCCATATGCGCACTCCTCGCATGCGGCGCGCCGATCTGCAGGCGCGCCTGCAG
TGCAGCGTGACCCGGTCGTGCCCCTCTCTAGAGATAATGAGCATTGCATGTCTAAGTTATAAAAAATTAC
CACATATTTTTTTTGTCACACTTGTTTGAAGTGCAGTTTATCTATCTTTATACATATATTTAAACTTTAC
TCTACGAATAATATAATCTATAGTACTACAATAATATCAGTGTTTTAGAGAATCATATAAATGAACAGTT
AGACATGGTCTAAAGGACAATTGAGTATTTTGACAACAGGACTCTACAGTTTTATCTTTTTAGTGTGCAT
GTGTTCTCCTTTTTTTTTGCAAATAGCTTCACCTATATAATACTTCATCCATTTTATTAGTACATCCATT
TAGGGTTTAGGGTTAATGGTTTTTATAGACTAATTTTTTTAGTACATCTATTTTATTCTATTTTAGCCTC
TAAATTAAGAAAACTAAAACTCTATTTTAGTTTTTTTATTTAATAATTTAGATATAAAATAGAATAAAAT
AAAGTGACTAAAAATTAAACAAATACCCTTTAAGAAATTAAAAAAACTAAGGAAACATTTTTCTTGTTTC
GAGTAGATAATGCCAGCCTGTTAAACGCCGTCGACGAGTCTAACGGACACCAACCAGCGAACCAGCAGCG
TCGCGTCGGGCCAAGCGAAGCAGACGGCACGGCATCTCTGTCGCTGCCTCTGGACCCCTCTCGAGAGTTC
CGCTCCACCGTTGGACTTGCTCCGCTGTCGGCATCCAGAAATTGCGTGGCGGAGCGGCAGACGTGAGCCG
GCACGGCAGGCGGCCTCCTCCTCCTCTCACGGCACCGGCAGCTACGGGGGATTCCTTTCCCACCGCTCCT
TCGCTTTCCCTTCCTCGCCCGCCGTAATAAATAGACACCCCCTCCACACCCTCTTTCCCCAACCTCGTGT
TGTTCGGAGCGCACACACACACAACCAGATCTCCCCCAAATCCACCCGTCGGCACCTCCGCTTCAAGGTA
CGCCGCTCGTCCTCCCCCCCCCCCCTCTCTACCTTCTCTAGATCGGCGTTCCGGTCCATGGTTAGGGCCC
GGTAGTTCTACTTCTGTTCATGTTTGTGTTAGATCCGTGTTTGTGTTAGATCCGTGCTGCTAGCGTTCGT
ACACGGATGCGACCTGTACGTCAGACACGTTCTGATTGCTAACTTGCCAGTGTTTCTCTTTGGGGAATCC
TGGGATGGCTCTAGCCGTTCCGCAGACGGGATCGATTTCATGATTTTTTTTGTTTCGTTGCATAGGGTTT
GGTTTGCCCTTTTCCTTTATTTCAATATATGCCGTGCACTTGTTTGTCGGGTCATCTTTTCATGCTTTTT
TTTGTCTTGGTTGTGATGATGTGGTCTGGTTGGGCGGTCGTTCTAGATCGGAGTAGAATTAATTCTGTTT
CAAACTACCTGGTGGATTTATTAATTTTGGATCTGTATGTGTGTGCCATACATATTCATAGTTACGAATT
GAAGATGATGGATGGAAATATCGATCTAGGATAGGTATACATGTTGATGCGGGTTTTACTGATGCATATA
CAGAGATGCTTTTTGTTCGCTTGGTTGTGATGATGTGGTGTGGTTGGGCGGTCGTTCATTCGTTCTAGAT
CGGAGTAGAATACTGTTTCAAACTACCTGGTGTATTTATTAATTTTGGAACTGTATGTGTGTGTCATACA
TCTTCATAGTTACGAGTTTAAGATGGATGGAAATATCGATCTAGGATAGGTATACATGTTGATGTGGGTT
TTACTGATGCATATACATGATGGCATATGCAGCATCTATTCATATGCTCTAACCTTGAGTACCTATCTAT
TATAATAAACAAGTATGTTTTATAATTATTTTGATCTTGATATACTTGGATGATGGCATATGCAGCAGCT
ATATGTGGATTTTTTTAGCCCTGCCTTCATACGCTATTTATTTGCTTGGTACTGTTTCTTTTGTCGATGC
TCACCCTGTTGTTTGGTGTTACTTCCTGCAGGAAGCATGGACCACTACCTCGACATCAGGCTCAGGCCAG
ACCCAGAGTTCCCACCAGCCCAGCTCATGTCCGTCCTCTTCGGCAAGCTCCACCAGGCCCTCGTGGCCCA
GGGCGGCGACAGGATCGGCGTGTCCTTCCCAGACCTCGACGAGTCCAGGTCCAGGCTCGGCGAGAGGCTC
CGCATCCACGCCTCCGCCGACGACCTCAGGGCCCTCCTCGCCAGGCCGTGGCTGGAGGGCCTCAGGGACC
ACCTCCAGTTCGGCGAGCCAGCCGTGGTGCCACACCCAACCCCATACAGGCAAGTGTCCAGGGTGCAAGC
CAAGTCCAACCCAGAGAGGCTCAGGAGGAGGCTCATGAGGAGGCACGACCTCTCCGAGGAAGAGGCCAGG
AAGCGCATCCCAGACACCGTGGCCAGGGCCCTCGACCTCCCATTCGTGACCCTCAGGTCCCAGTCCACCG
GCCAGCACTTCCGCCTCTTCATCAGGCACGGCCCACTCCAGGTGACCGCCGAGGAGGGCGGCTTTACCTG
CTACGGCCTCTCCAAGGGCGGCTTCGTGCCGTGGTTCGGCTCCGGCGCCACCAACTTCTCCCTCCTCAAG
CAAGCCGGCGACGTGGAGGAGAACCCAGGCCCAATGGACAAGAAGTACTCGATCGGCCTCGACATCGGGA
CGAACTCAGTTGGCTGGGCCGTGATCACCGACGAGTACAAGGTGCCCTCTAAGAAGTTCAAGGTCCTGGG
GAACACCGACCGCCATTCCATCAAGAAGAACCTCATCGGCGCTCTCCTGTTCGACAGCGGGGAGACCGCT
GAGGCTACGAGGCTCAAGAGAACCGCTAGGCGCCGGTACACGAGAAGGAAGAACAGGATCTGCTACCTCC
AAGAGATTTTCTCCAACGAGATGGCCAAGGTTGACGATTCATTCTTCCACCGCCTGGAGGAGTCTTTCCT
CGTGGAGGAGGATAAGAAGCACGAGCGGCATCCCATCTTCGGCAACATCGTGGACGAGGTTGCCTACCAC
GAGAAGTACCCTACGATCTACCATCTGCGGAAGAAGCTCGTGGACTCCACCGATAAGGCGGACCTCAGAC
TGATCTACCTCGCTCTGGCCCACATGATCAAGTTCCGCGGCCATTTCCTGATCGAGGGGGATCTCAACCC
AGACAACAGCGATGTTGACAAGCTGTTCATCCAACTCGTGCAGACCTACAACCAACTCTTCGAGGAGAAC
CCGATCAACGCCTCTGGCGTGGACGCGAAGGCTATCCTGTCCGCGAGGCTCTCGAAGTCCAGGAGGCTGG
AGAACCTGATCGCTCAGCTCCCAGGCGAGAAGAAGAACGGCCTGTTCGGGAACCTCATCGCTCTCAGCCT
GGGGCTCACCCCGAACTTCAAGTCGAACTTCGATCTCGCTGAGGACGCCAAGCTGCAACTCTCCAAGGAC
ACCTACGACGATGACCTCGATAACCTCCTGGCCCAGATCGGCGATCAATACGCGGACCTGTTCCTCGCTG
CCAAGAACCTGTCGGACGCCATCCTCCTGTCAGATATCCTCCGCGTGAACACCGAGATCACGAAGGCTCC
ACTCTCTGCCTCCATGATCAAGCGCTACGACGAGCACCATCAGGATCTGACCCTCCTGAAGGCGCTGGTC
CGCCAACAGCTCCCGGAGAAGTACAAGGAGATTTTCTTCGATCAGTCGAAGAACGGCTACGCTGGGTACA
TCGACGGCGGGGCCTCACAAGAGGAGTTCTACAAGTTCATCAAGCCAATCCTGGAGAAGATGGACGGCAC
GGAGGAGCTCCTGGTGAAGCTCAACAGGGAGGACCTCCTGCGGAAGCAGAGAACCTTCGATAACGGCAGC
ATCCCCCACCAAATCCATCTCGGGGAGCTGCACGCCATCCTGAGAAGGCAAGAGGACTTCTACCCTTTCC
TCAAGGATAACCGGGAGAAGATCGAGAAGATCCTGACCTTCAGAATCCCATACTACGTCGGCCCTCTCGC
GCGGGGGAACTCAAGATTCGCTTGGATGACCCGCAAGTCTGAGGAGACCATCACGCCGTGGAACTTCGAG
GAGGTGGTGGACAAGGGCGCTAGCGCTCAGTCGTTCATCGAGAGGATGACCAACTTCGACAAGAACCTGC
CCAACGAGAAGGTGCTCCCTAAGCACTCGCTCCTGTACGAGTACTTCACCGTCTACAACGAGCTCACGAA
GGTGAAGTACGTCACCGAGGGCATGCGCAAGCCAGCGTTCCTGTCCGGGGAGCAGAAGAAGGCTATCGTG
GACCTCCTGTTCAAGACCAACCGGAAGGTCACGGTTAAGCAACTCAAGGAGGACTACTTCAAGAAGATCG
AGTGCTTCGATTCGGTCGAGATCAGCGGCGTTGAGGACCGCTTCAACGCCAGCCTCGGGACCTACCACGA
TCTCCTGAAGATCATCAAGGATAAGGACTTCCTGGACAACGAGGAGAACGAGGATATCCTGGAGGACATC
GTGCTGACCCTCACGCTGTTCGAGGACAGGGAGATGATCGAGGAGCGCCTGAAGACGTACGCCCATCTCT
TCGATGACAAGGTCATGAAGCAACTCAAGCGCCGGAGATACACCGGCTGGGGGAGGCTGTCCCGCAAGCT
CATCAACGGCATCCGGGACAAGCAGTCCGGGAAGACCATCCTCGACTTCCTCAAGAGCGATGGCTTCGCC
AACAGGAACTTCATGCAACTGATCCACGATGACAGCCTCACCTTCAAGGAGGATATCCAAAAGGCTCAAG
TGAGCGGCCAGGGGGACTCGCTGCACGAGCATATCGCGAACCTCGCTGGCTCCCCCGCGATCAAGAAGGG
CATCCTCCAGACCGTGAAGGTTGTGGACGAGCTCGTGAAGGTCATGGGCCGGCACAAGCCTGAGAACATC
GTCATCGAGATGGCCAGAGAGAACCAAACCACGCAGAAGGGGCAAAAGAACTCTAGGGAGCGCATGAAGC
GCATCGAGGAGGGCATCAAGGAGCTGGGGTCCCAAATCCTCAAGGAGCACCCAGTGGAGAACACCCAACT
GCAGAACGAGAAGCTCTACCTGTACTACCTCCAGAACGGCAGGGATATGTACGTGGACCAAGAGCTGGAT
ATCAACCGCCTCAGCGATTACGACGTCGATCATATCGTTCCCCAGTCTTTCCTGAAGGATGACTCCATCG
ACAACAAGGTCCTCACCAGGTCGGACAAGAACCGCGGCAAGTCAGATAACGTTCCATCTGAGGAGGTCGT
TAAGAAGATGAAGAACTACTGGAGGCAGCTCCTGAACGCCAAGCTGATCACGCAAAGGAAGTTCGACAAC
CTCACCAAGGCTGAGAGAGGCGGGCTCTCAGAGCTGGACAAGGCCGGCTTCATCAAGCGGCAGCTGGTCG
AGACCAGACAAATCACGAAGCACGTTGCGCAAATCCTCGACTCTCGGATGAACACGAAGTACGATGAGAA
CGACAAGCTGATCAGGGAGGTTAAGGTGATCACCCTGAAGTCTAAGCTCGTCTCCGACTTCAGGAAGGAT
TTCCAGTTCTACAAGGTTCGCGAGATCAACAACTACCACCATGCCCATGACGCTTACCTCAACGCTGTGG
TCGGCACCGCTCTGATCAAGAAGTACCCAAAGCTGGAGTCCGAGTTCGTGTACGGGGACTACAAGGTTTA
CGATGTGCGCAAGATGATCGCCAAGTCGGAGCAAGAGATCGGCAAGGCTACCGCCAAGTACTTCTTCTAC
TCAAACATCATGAACTTCTTCAAGACCGAGATCACGCTGGCCAACGGCGAGATCCGGAAGAGACCGCTCA
TCGAGACCAACGGCGAGACGGGGGAGATCGTGTGGGACAAGGGCAGGGATTTCGCGACCGTCCGCAAGGT
TCTCTCCATGCCCCAGGTGAACATCGTCAAGAAGACCGAGGTCCAAACGGGCGGGTTCTCAAAGGAGTCT
ATCCTGCCTAAGCGGAACAGCGACAAGCTCATCGCCAGAAAGAAGGACTGGGACCCAAAGAAGTACGGCG
GGTTCGACAGCCCTACCGTGGCCTACTCGGTCCTGGTTGTGGCGAAGGTTGAGAAGGGCAAGTCCAAGAA
GCTCAAGAGCGTGAAGGAGCTCCTGGGGATCACCATCATGGAGAGGTCCAGCTTCGAGAAGAACCCAATC
GACTTCCTGGAGGCCAAGGGCTACAAGGAGGTGAAGAAGGACCTGATCATCAAGCTCCCGAAGTACTCTC
TCTTCGAGCTGGAGAACGGCAGGAAGAGAATGCTGGCTTCCGCTGGCGAGCTCCAGAAGGGGAACGAGCT
CGCGCTGCCAAGCAAGTACGTGAACTTCCTCTACCTGGCTTCCCACTACGAGAAGCTCAAGGGCAGCCCG
GAGGACAACGAGCAAAAGCAGCTGTTCGTCGAGCAGCACAAGCATTACCTCGACGAGATCATCGAGCAAA
TCTCCGAGTTCAGCAAGCGCGTGATCCTCGCCGACGCGAACCTGGATAAGGTCCTCTCCGCCTACAACAA
GCACCGGGACAAGCCCATCAGAGAGCAAGCGGAGAACATCATCCATCTCTTCACCCTGACGAACCTCGGC
GCTCCTGCTGCTTTCAAGTACTTCGACACCACGATCGATCGGAAGAGATACACCTCCACGAAGGAGGTCC
TGGACGCGACCCTCATCCACCAGTCGATCACCGGCCTGTACGAGACGAGGATCGACCTCTCACAACTCGG
CGGGGATAAGAGACCCGCAGCAACCAAGAAGGCAGGGCAAGCAAAGAAGAAGAAGTGACTCGAGATATGA
AGATGAAGATGAAATATTTGGTGTGTCAAATAAAAAGCTTGTGTGCTTAAGTTTGTGTTTTTTTCTTGGC
TTGTTGTGTTATGAATTTGTGGCTTTTTCTAATATTAAATGAATGTAAGATCACATTATAATGAATAAAC
AAATGTTTCTATAATCCATTGTGAATGTTTTGTTGGATCTCTTCTGCAGCATATAACTACTGTATGTGCT
ATGGTATGGACTATGGAATATGATTAAAGATAAGGAGCTCCGGTGACGGACGGCGCGCCGAAGAGCACGT
CAGTGTTTGGTTTCCACTAGCACGAGTAGCGCAATCAGAAAATTTTCAATGCATGAAGTACTAAACGAAG
TTTATTTAGAAATTTTTTTAAGAAATGAGTGTAATTTTTTGCGACGAATTTAATGACAATAATTAATCGA
TGATTGCCTACAGTAATGCTACAGTAACCAACCTCTAATCATGCGTCGAATGCGTCATTAGATTCGTCTC
GCAAAATAGCACAAGAATTATGAAATTAATTTTACAAACTATTTTTATTTAATACTAATAATTAACTGTC
AAAGTTTGTGCTACTCGCAAGAGTAGCGCGAACCAAACACGGCCTGGAGGAGCACGGTAACGGCGTCGAC
AAACTAACGGCCACCACCCGCCAACGCAAAGGAGACGGATGAGAGTTGACTTCTTGACGGTTCTCCACCC
CTCTGTCTCTCTGTCACTGGGCCCTGGGTCCCCCTCTCGAAAGTTCCTCTGGCCGAAATTGCGCGGCGGA
GACGAGGCGGGCGGAACCGTCACGGCAGAGGATTCCTTCCCCACCCTGCCTGGCCCGGCCATATATAAAC
AGCCACCGCCCCTCCCCGTTCCCCATCGCGTCTCGTCTCGTGTTGTTCCCAGAACACAACCAAAATCCAA
ATCCTCCTCCTCCTCCCGAGCCTCGTCGATCCCTCACCCGCTTCAAGGTACGGCGATCCTCCTCTCCCTT
CTCCCCTCGATCGATTATGCGTGTTCCGTTTCCGTTTCCGATCGAGCGAATCGATGGTTAGGACCCATGG
GGGACCCATGGGGTGTCGTGTGGTGGTCTGGTTTGATCCGCGATATTTCTCCGTTCGTAGTGTAGATCTG
ATCGAATCCCTGGTGAAATCGTTGATCGTGCTATTCGTGTGAGGGTTCTTAGGTTTGGAGTTGTGGAGGT
AGTTCTGATCGGTTTGTAGGTGAGATTTTCCCCATGATTTTGCTTGGCTCGTTTGTCTTGGTTAGATTAG
ATCTGCCCGCATTTTGTTCGATATTTCTGATGCAGATATGATGAATAATTTCGTCCTTGTATCCCGCGTC
CGTATGTGTATTAAGTTTGCAGGTCCTAGTTAGGTTTTTCCTACTGATTTGTCTTATCCATTCTGTTTAG
CTTGCAAGGTTTGGTAATGGTCCGGCATGTTTGTCTCTATAGATTAGAGTAGAATAAGATTATCTCAACA
AGCTGTTGGCTTATCAATTTTGGATCTGCATGTGTTTCGCATCTATATCTTTGCAATTAAGATGGTAGAT
GGACATATGCTCCTGTTGAGTTGATGTTGTACCTTTTACCTGAGGTCTGAGGAACATGCATCCTCCTGCT
ACTTTGTGCTTATACAGATCATCAAGATTATGTAGCTAATATTCGATCAGTTTCTAGTATCTACATGGTA
AACTTGCATGCACTTGCTACTTATTTTTGATATACTTGGATGATAACATATGCTGCTGGTTGATTCCTAC
CTACATGATGAACATTTTACAGGCCATTAGTGTCTGTCTGTATGTGTTGTTCCTGTTTGCTTCAGTCTAT
TTCTGTTTCATTCCTAGTTTATTGGTTCTCTGCTAGATACTTACCCTGCTGGGCTTAGTTATCATCTTAT
CTCGAATGCATTTTCATGTTTATAGATGAATATACACTCAGATAGGTGTAGATGTATGCTACTGTTTCTC
TACGTTGCTGTAGGTTTTACCTGTGGCAACTGCATACTCCTGTTGCTTCGCTAGATATGTATGTGCTTAT
ATAGATTAAGATATGTGTGATGGTTCTTTAGTATATCTGATGATCATGTATGCTCTTTTAACTTCTTGCT
ACACTTGGTAACATGCTGTGATGCTGTTTGTTGATTCTGTAGCACTACCAATGATGACCTTATCTCTCTT
TGTATATGATGTTTCTGTTTGTTTGAGGCTTGTGTTACTGCTAGTTACTTACCCTGTTGCCTGGCTAATC
TTCTGCAGATCCTGCAGGTTCACTGCCGTATAGGCAGGACGGACACGAGCACCATGGGTTTTAGAGCTAG
AAATAGCAAGTTAAAATAAGGCTAGTCCGTTATCAACTTGAAAAAGTGGCACCGAGTCGGTGCGTTCACT
GCCGTATAGGCAGTAAATCCTAACGACAGGAGGGTTTTAGAGCTAGAAATAGCAAGTTAAAATAAGGCTA
GTCCGTTATCAACTTGAAAAAGTGGCACCGAGTCGGTGCGTTCACTGCCGTATAGGCAGGTCAGAAGAGC
AGTCGATCGACAAGCTCGAGTTTCTCCATAATAATGTGTGAGTAGTTCCCAGATAAGGGAATTAGGGTTC
CTATAGGGTTTCGCTCATGTGTTGAGCATATAAGAAACCCTTAGTATGTATTTGTATTTGTAAAATACTT
CTATCAATAAAATTTCTAATTCCTAAAACCAAAATCCAGTACTAAAATCCAGATCCCCCGAATTACCGGC
GAGCTTTGGGTACGTCACGTGGCTCGAGCGCGTAGTCCTCGGTAATATCGCAGAACAAAAGTACCTGATA
TCGAGTGTACTTCAAGTCACACCGGCGAGTGCCAGCCAGGACAGAAATGCCTCGACTTCGCTGCTACCCA
AGGTTGCCGGGTGACGCACACCGTGGAAACGGATGAAGGCACGAACCCAGTGGACATAAGCCTGTTCGGT
TCGTAAGCTGTAATGCAAGTAGCGTATGCGCTCACGCAACTGGTCCAGAACCTTGACCGAACGCAGCGGT
GGTAACGGCGCAGTGGCGGTTTTCATGGCTTGTTATGACTGTTTTTTTGGGGTACAGTCTATGCCTCGGG
CATCCAAGCAGCAAGCGCGTTACGCCGTGGGTCGATGTTTGATGTTATGGAGCAGCAACGATGTTACGCA
GCAGGGCAGTCGCCCTAAAACAAAGTTAAACATTATGAGGGAAGCGGTGATCGCCGAAGTATCGACTCAA
CTATCAGAGGTAGTTGGCGTCATCGAGCGCCATCTCGAACCGACGTTGCTGGCCGTACATTTGTACGGCT
CCGCAGTGGATGGCGGCCTGAAGCCACACAGTGATATTGATTTGCTGGTTACGGTGACCGTAAGGCTTGA
TGAAACAACGCGGCGAGCTTTGATCAACGACCTTTTGGAAACTTCGGCTTCCCCTGGAGAGAGCGAGATT
CTCCGCGCTGTAGAAGTCACCATTGTTGTGCACGACGACATCATTCCGTGGCGTTATCCAGCTAAGCGCG
AACTGCAATTTGGAGAATGGCAGCGCAATGACATTCTTGCAGGTATCTTCGAGCCAGCCACGATCGACAT
TGATCTGGCTATCTTGCTGACAAAAGCAAGAGAACATAGCGTTGCCTTGGTAGGTCCAGCGGCGGAGGAA
CTCTTTGATCCGGTTCCTGAACAGGATCTATTTGAGGCGCTAAATGAAACCTTAACGCTATGGAACTCGC
CGCCCGACTGGGCTGGCGATGAGCGAAATGTAGTGCTTACGTTGTCCCGCATTTGGTACAGCGCAGTAAC
CGGCAAAATCGCGCCGAAGGATGTCGCTGCCGACTGGGCAATGGAGCGCCTGCCGGCCCAGTATCAGCCC
GTCATACTTGAAGCTAGACAGGCTTATCTTGGACAAGAAGAAGATCGCTTGGCCTCGCGCGCAGATCAGT
TGGAAGAATTTGTCCACTACGTGAAAGGCGAGATCACCAAGGTAGTCGGCAAATAACCCTCGAGC
Features (pLannotate 1.2.2; 12 found; start..end, strand, type, name):
     84..672     +  rep_origin     ori: high-copy-number ColE1/pMB1/pBR322/pUC origin of replication
    905..2895    +  promoter       Ubi promoter: maize polyubiquitin gene promoter
   2907..3467    +  CDS            cas6f: CAS6_PSEAB - Also known as csy4. Experimental evidence at protein level: Swiss-Prot protein existence level 1. CRISPR (clustered regularly interspaced short palindromic repeat) is an adaptive immune system that provides protection against mobile genetic elements (viruses, transposable elements and conjugative plasmids). CRISPR clusters contain sequences complementary to antecedent mobile elements and target invading nucleic acids. CRISPR clusters are transcribed and processed into CRISPR RNA (crRNA). Processes pre-crRNA into individual crRNA units. Absolutely required for crRNA production or s
   3534..7637    +  CDS            cas9: CAS9_STRP1 - Also known as csn1 From Streptococcus pyogenes serotype M1.
   7696..7944    +  terminator     HSP terminator: efficient transcription terminator from the Arabidopsis thaliana heat shock protein 18.2 gene (Nagaya et al., 2010)
   9998..10073   +  misc_RNA       gRNA scaffold: guide RNA scaffold for the Streptococcus pyogenes CRISPR/Cas9 system
  10114..10189   +  misc_RNA       gRNA scaffold: guide RNA scaffold for the Streptococcus pyogenes CRISPR/Cas9 system
  10189..10216   +  ncRNA          CRISPR-DR4: Accession: RF01317 - CRISPR RNA direct repeat element
  10241..10415   +  polyA_signal   CaMV poly(A) signal: cauliflower mosaic virus polyadenylation signal
  10623..10646   +  promoter       Pc promoter (fragment): intI1 (promoter lies within the coding sequence); class 1 integron promoter
  10822..10878   +  CDS            GmR (fragment): gentamycin acetyltransferase; aacC1; confers resistance to gentamycin
  10885..11676   +  CDS            SmR: aminoglycoside adenylyltransferase (Murphy, 1985); aadA; confers resistance to spectinomycin and streptomycin
