[The description below was written by a language model from this plasmid's Addgene catalogue record and pLannotate feature annotations shown in this document.]
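Description:
pTC441 is a non-T-DNA plant expression and CRISPR plasmid built on the pTRANS_100 backbone and intended for direct delivery into protoplasts, where it is used to create a targeted deletion in the barley MLO gene. It is about 11.7 kb, replicates at high copy in E. coli from a ColE1/pUC-type origin, and is selected with spectinomycin through the aadA (SmR) aminoglycoside adenylyltransferase gene. This gene lies downstream of a class 1 integron Pc promoter fragment and a remnant of a gentamicin resistance gene. No plant selectable marker is annotated, which fits transient use in protoplasts.

The payload consists of two transcription units. In the first, the maize polyubiquitin promoter drives the Csy4 (Cas6f) endoribonuclease from Pseudomonas aeruginosa, followed on the same strand by Streptococcus pyogenes Cas9, and the unit ends at the Arabidopsis HSP18.2 terminator. The short gap between the two coding sequences suggests they are expressed from one transcript through a linker or self-cleaving peptide, but no such element is annotated. According to the catalogue entry, the second unit uses the PvUbi1 promoter to express the gRNA array. That promoter was not picked up in the feature table and presumably occupies the unannotated region upstream of the array. The array holds two guides against MLO, each fused to the S. pyogenes gRNA scaffold, with an annotated CRISPR direct repeat after the second scaffold and a CaMV polyadenylation signal at the end. The repeat elements are Csy4 recognition sites, so Csy4 cuts the Pol II-derived transcript into individual functional gRNAs. Two simultaneous Cas9 cuts can then excise the intervening MLO segment. The construct belongs to a modular plant genome engineering toolkit.
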