Addgene plasmid #91218: pTC441
Purpose: protoplast vector for targeted deletion of MLO gene in barley (PvUbi1 promoter driving the gRNA array)
Depositing lab: Daniel Voytas. Depositing organization: University of Minnesota. Publication: A multi-purpose toolkit to enable advanced genome engineering in plants. Cermak T, Curtin SJ, Gil-Humanes J, Cegan R, Kono TJY, Konecna E, Belanto JJ, Starker CG, Mathre JW, Greenstein RL, Voytas DF. Plant Cell. 2017 May 18. pii: tpc.00922.2016. doi: 10.1105/tpc.16.00922. PubMed 28522548.
Backbone
  Vector backbone: pTRANS_100
  Vector type: Plant Expression, CRISPR
Growth in bacteria
  Bacterial resistance: Spectinomycin, 50 μg/mL
  Growth temperature: 37°C
  Growth strain: DH5alpha
  Copy number: High Copy
Gene/Insert
  Gene/Insert name: gRNAs targeting MLO gene in barley
  gRNA/shRNA sequence: gRNA38: GACGGACACGAGCACCATGG, gRNA39: TAAATCCTAACGACAGGAGG
  Cloning method: Restriction Enzyme; 5′ cloning site unknown (unknown if destroyed); 3′ cloning site unknown (unknown if destroyed)
  Sequencing primers: 5′ unknown
Terms and licenses: Academic/Nonprofit Terms; Industry Terms: Not Available to Industry
How to cite: pTC441 was a gift from Daniel Voytas (Addgene plasmid # 91218 ; http://n2t.net/addgene:91218 ; RRID:Addgene_91218)
